Addgene plasmid #118354: hMEF2A WT
Purpose: This plasmid expresses human MEF2A-1 WT.
Depositing lab: Lea Sistonen. Publication: PDSM, a motif for phosphorylation-dependent SUMO modification. Hietakangas V, Anckar J, Blomster HA, Fujimoto M, Palvimo JJ, Nakai A, Sistonen L. Proc Natl Acad Sci U S A. 2006 Jan 3;103(1):45-50. doi: 10.1073/pnas.0503698102. Epub 2005 Dec 21. PubMed 16371476.
Backbone
  Vector backbone: pcDNA3.1/myc-His(-) A
  Backbone manufacturer: Invitrogen
  Backbone size w/o insert (bp): 5522
  Vector type: Mammalian Expression
  Selectable markers: Neomycin (select with G418)
Growth in bacteria
  Bacterial resistance: Ampicillin, 100 μg/mL
  Growth temperature: 37°C
  Growth strain: DH5alpha
  Copy number: High Copy
Gene/Insert
  Gene/Insert name: hMEF2A
  Species: H. sapiens (human)
  Mutation: WT
  Entrez Gene: MEF2A (a.k.a. ADCAD1, RSRFC4, RSRFC9, mef2)
  Tag / fusion protein: myc and 6xHIS (C terminal on backbone)
  Cloning method: Restriction Enzyme; 5′ cloning site NotI (unknown if destroyed); 3′ cloning site KpnI (unknown if destroyed)
Terms and licenses: Academic/Nonprofit Terms; Industry Terms: Not Available to Industry
How to cite: hMEF2A WT was a gift from Lea Sistonen (Addgene plasmid # 118354 ; http://n2t.net/addgene:118354 ; RRID:Addgene_118354)
