[The description below was written by a language model from this plasmid's Addgene catalogue record and pLannotate feature annotations shown in this document.]
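Description:
hMEF2A WT is a mammalian expression plasmid built on the Invitrogen pcDNA3.1/myc-His(-) A backbone and carrying the wild-type human MEF2A coding sequence (described as MEF2A-1), cloned between the NotI and KpnI sites. MEF2A is a transcriptional activator that binds the MEF2 element found in many muscle-specific and stress- or growth factor-responsive genes. In the sequenced record of about 7 kb, the open reading frame sits downstream of the human cytomegalovirus immediate early enhancer and promoter and is followed by the bovine growth hormone polyadenylation signal, giving strong constitutive expression in transfected mammalian cells. A T7 promoter between the CMV promoter and the insert allows in vitro transcription. According to the catalogue, the protein is fused at its C terminus to the backbone-encoded myc epitope and 6xHis tag, which allow immunodetection and metal-affinity purification. The automated annotation labels the insert by its match to the mouse Mef2a orthologue and picks up only a short His-tag-like fragment after it, but the catalogue gives the species as human.

For propagation in E. coli the plasmid has a high-copy ColE1/pUC-type origin and a β-lactamase gene conferring ampicillin resistance; an f1 origin is also present for single-stranded DNA production. A separate SV40 early promoter drives the neomycin phosphotransferase gene, terminated by the SV40 poly(A) signal, so stably transfected mammalian cells can be selected with G418. The remaining small hits (HIV LTR, ble, lacI and bom fragments, lac promoter/operator) are short backbone remnants or annotation matches with no evident functional role here. The associated publication concerns a motif for phosphorylation-dependent SUMO modification, which suggests this construct provides the wild-type MEF2A in that work, although the record does not describe any mutant counterparts.
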