Features (pLannotate 1.2.2; 21 found; start..end, strand, type, name):
      1..380     +  enhancer       CMV enhancer: human cytomegalovirus immediate early enhancer
    381..584     +  promoter       CMV promoter: human cytomegalovirus (CMV) immediate early promoter
    580..613     +  LTR            5' LTR (truncated) (fragment): truncated 5' long terminal repeat (LTR) from HIV-1
    629..647     +  promoter       T7 promoter: promoter for bacteriophage T7 RNA polymerase
    700..2187    +  CDS            Mef2a: MEF2A_MOUSE - Experimental evidence at protein level: Swiss-Prot protein existence level 1. Transcriptional activator which binds specifically to the MEF2 element, 5'-YTA[AT](4)TAR-3', found in numerous muscle-specific genes. Also involved in the activation of numerous growth factor- and stress-induced genes. Mediates cellular functions not only in skeletal and cardiac muscle development, but also in neuronal differentiation and survival. Plays diverse roles in the control of cell growth, survival and apoptosis via p38 MAPK signaling in muscle-specific and/or growth factor-related transcriptio
   2251..2268    +  CDS            capTEV™ (fragment): composite tag for in vivo biotinylation, TEV protease cleavage, and 6xHis tagging
   2318..2542    +  polyA_signal   bGH poly(A) signal: bovine growth hormone polyadenylation signal
   2546..2567    +  promoter       SV40 promoter (fragment): SV40 enhancer and early promoter
   2588..3016    +  rep_origin     f1 ori (sequence partly withheld): f1 bacteriophage origin of replication; arrow indicates direction of (+) strand synthesis
   3030..3359    +  promoter       SV40 promoter: SV40 enhancer and early promoter
   3426..4217    +  CDS            neo: KKA2_KLEPN - Also known as kan, nptII. Experimental evidence at protein level: Swiss-Prot protein existence level 1. Resistance to kanamycin, neomycin, paromomycin, ribostamycin, butirosin and gentamicin B. From Klebsiella pneumoniae.
   4241..4399    +  CDS            ble (fragment): BLE_KLEPN - Experimental evidence at protein level: Swiss-Prot protein existence level 1. Binding protein with a strong affinity to the bleomycin family of antibiotics. Binds to CL990; an antimitotic-antibiotic compound. From Klebsiella pneumoniae.
   4394..4515    +  polyA_signal   SV40 poly(A) signal: SV40 polyadenylation signal
   4588..4604    -  protein_bind   lac operator: The lac repressor binds to the lac operator to inhibit transcription in E. coli. This inhibition can be relieved by adding lactose or isopropyl-β-D-thiogalactopyranoside (IPTG). lac repressor encoded by lacI
   4612..4642    -  promoter       lac promoter: promoter for the E. coli lac operon
   4657..4678    -  protein_bind   CAP binding site: CAP binding activates transcription in the presence of cAMP. E. coli catabolite activator protein
   4691..4783    -  CDS            lacI (fragment): lac repressor; lacI; The lac repressor binds to the lac operator to inhibit transcription in E. coli. This inhibition can be relieved by adding lactose or isopropyl-β-D-thiogalactopyranoside (IPTG).
   4966..5554    -  rep_origin     ori: high-copy-number ColE1/pMB1/pBR322/pUC origin of replication
   5725..6585    -  CDS            AmpR: β-lactamase; bla; confers resistance to ampicillin, carbenicillin, and related antibiotics
   6586..6690    -  promoter       AmpR promoter: bla
   6749..6801    -  misc_feature   bom (fragment): basis of mobility region from pBR322
>Addgene plasmid #118354 | hMEF2A WT | addgene full sequence | sequence record 227509 | Addgene NGS Result
GACATTGATTATTGACTAGTTATTAATAGTAATCAATTACGGGGTCATTAGTTCATAGCCCATATATGGA
GTTCCGCGTTACATAACTTACGGTAAATGGCCCGCCTGGCTGACCGCCCAACGACCCCCGCCCATTGACG
TCAATAATGACGTATGTTCCCATAGTAACGCCAATAGGGACTTTCCATTGACGTCAATGGGTGGAGTATT
TACGGTAAACTGCCCACTTGGCAGTACATCAAGTGTATCATATGCCAAGTACGCCCCCTATTGACGTCAA
TGACGGTAAATGGCCCGCCTGGCATTATGCCCAGTACATGACCTTATGGGACTTTCCTACTTGGCAGTAC
ATCTACGTATTAGTCATCGCTATTACCATGGTGATGCGGTTTTGGCAGTACATCAATGGGCGTGGATAGC
GGTTTGACTCACGGGGATTTCCAAGTCTCCACCCCATTGACGTCAATGGGAGTTTGTTTTGGCACCAAAA
TCAACGGGACTTTCCAAAATGTCGTAACAACTCCGCCCCATTGACGCAAATGGGCGGTAGGCGTGTACGG
TGGGAGGTCTATATAAGCAGAGCTCTCTGGCTAACTAGAGAACCCACTGCTTACTGGCTTATCGAAATTA
ATACGACTCACTATAGGGAGACCCAAGCTGGCTAGCGTTTAAACGGGCCCTCTAGACTCGAGCGGCCGCA
TGGGGCGGAAGAAAATACAAATCACACGCATAATGGATGAAAGGAACCGACAGGTCACTTTTACAAAGAG
AAAGTTTGGATTAATGAAGAAAGCCTATGAACTTAGTGTGCTCTGTGACTGTGAAATAGCACTCATCATT
TTCAACAGCTCTAACAAACTGTTTCAATATGCTAGCACTGATATGGACAAAGTTCTTCTCAAGTATACAG
AATATAATGAACCTCATGAAAGCAGAACCAACTCGGATATTGTTGAGACTTTAAGAAAGAAAGGCCTTAA
TGGTTGTGAGAGCCCTGATGCTGACGATTACTTTGAGCACAGTCCACTCTCGGAGGACAGATTCAGCAAA
CTAAATGAAGATAGTGATTTTATTTTCAAACGAGGCCCTCCTGGTCTGCCACCTCAGAACTTTTCAATGT
CTGTCACAGTTCCAGTGACCAGCCCCAATGCTTTGTCCTACACTAACCCAGGGAGTTCACTGGTGTCCCC
ATCTTTGGCAGCCAGCTCAACGTTAACAGATTCAAGCATGCTCTCTCCACCTCAAACCACATTACATAGA
AATGTGTCTCCTGGAGCTCCTCAGAGACCACCAAGTACTGGCAATGCAGGTGGGATGTTGAGCACTACAG
ACCTCACAGTGCCAAATGGAGCTGGAAGCAGTCCAGTGGGGAATGGATTTGTAAACTCAAGAGCTTCTCC
AAATTTGATTGGAGCTACTGGTGCAAATAGCTTAGGCAAAGTCATGCCTACAAAGTCTCCCCCTCCACCA
GGTGGTGGTAATCTTGGAATGAACAGTAGGAAACCAGATCTTCGAGTTGTCATCCCCCCTTCAAGCAAGG
GCATGATGCCTCCACTAAATACCCAAAGGATCAGTAGTTCTCAAGCCACTCAACCTCTTGCTACCCCAGT
CGTGTCTGTGACAACCCCAAGCTTGCCTCCGCAAGGACTTGTGTACTCAGCAATGCCGACTGCCTACAAC
ACTGATTATTCACTGACCAGCGCTGACCTGTCAGCCCTTCAAGGCTTCAACTCGCCAGGAATGCTGTCGC
TGGGACAGGTGTCGGCCTGGCAGCAGCACCACCTAGGACAAGCAGCCCTCAGCTCTCTTGTTGCTGGAGG
GCAGTTATCTCAGGGTTCCAATTTATCCATTAATACCAACCAAAACATCAGCATCAAGTCCGAACCGATT
TCACCTCCTCGGGATCGTATGACCCCATCGGGCTTCCAGCAGCAGCAGCAGCAGCAGCAGCAGCAGCCGC
CGCCACCACCGCAGCCCCAGCCACAACCCCCGCAGCCCCAGCCCCGACAGGAAATGGGGCGCTCCCCTGT
GGACAGTCTGAGCAGCTCTAGTAGCTCCTATGATGGCAGTGATCGGGAGGATCCACGGGGCGACTTCCAT
TCTCCAATTGTGCTTGGCCGACCCCCAAACACTGAGGACAGAGAAAGCCCTTCTGTAAAGCGAATGAGGA
TGGACGCGTGGGTGACCGGTACCAAGCTTGGGCCCGAACAAAAACTCATCTCAGAAGAGGATCTGAATAG
CGCCGTCGACCATCATCATCATCATCATTGAGTTTAAACGGTCTCCAGCTTAAGTTTAAACCGCTGATCA
GCCTCGACTGTGCCTTCTAGTTGCCAGCCATCTGTTGTTTGCCCCTCCCCCGTGCCTTCCTTGACCCTGG
AAGGTGCCACTCCCACTGTCCTTTCCTAATAAAATGAGGAAATTGCATCGCATTGTCTGAGTAGGTGTCA
TTCTATTCTGGGGGGTGGGGTGGGGCAGGACAGCAAGGGGGAGGATTGGGAAGACAATAGCAGGCATGCT
GGGGATGCGGTGGGCTCTATGGCTTCTGAGGCGGAAAGAACCAGCTGGGGCTCTAGGGGGTATCCCC
[124 nt withheld, positions 2588-2711]
C
[91 nt withheld, positions 2713-2803]
A
[49 nt withheld, positions 2805-2853]
CCTTTGACGTTGGAGTCCACGTTCTTT
[37 nt withheld, positions 2881-2917]
ACCCTATCTCGGTCTATTCTTTTGATTTATAAGGGATTTTGCCGATTTCGGCCTATTGGTTAAAAAATGA
GCTGATTTAACAAAAATTTAACGCGAATTAATTCTGTGGAATGTGTGTCAGTTAGGGTGTGGAAAGTCCC
CAGGCTCCCCAGCAGGCAGAAGTATGCAAAGCATGCATCTCAATTAGTCAGCAACCAGGTGTGGAAAGTC
CCCAGGCTCCCCAGCAGGCAGAAGTATGCAAAGCATGCATCTCAATTAGTCAGCAACCATAGTCCCGCCC
CTAACTCCGCCCATCCCGCCCCTAACTCCGCCCAGTTCCGCCCATTCTCCGCCCCATGGCTGACTAATTT
TTTTTATTTATGCAGAGGCCGAGGCCGCCTCTGCCTCTGAGCTATTCCAGAAGTAGTGAGGAGGCTTTTT
TGGAGGCCTAGGCTTTTGCAAAAAGCTCCCGGGAGCTTGTATATCCATTTTCGGATCTGATCAAGAGACA
GGATGAGGATCGTTTCGCATGATTGAACAAGATGGATTGCACGCAGGTTCTCCGGCCGCTTGGGTGGAGA
GGCTATTCGGCTATGACTGGGCACAACAGACAATCGGCTGCTCTGATGCCGCCGTGTTCCGGCTGTCAGC
GCAGGGGCGCCCGGTTCTTTTTGTCAAGACCGACCTGTCCGGTGCCCTGAATGAACTGCAGGACGAGGCA
GCGCGGCTATCGTGGCTGGCCACGACGGGCGTTCCTTGCGCAGCTGTGCTCGACGTTGTCACTGAAGCGG
GAAGGGACTGGCTGCTATTGGGCGAAGTGCCGGGGCAGGATCTCCTGTCATCTCACCTTGCTCCTGCCGA
GAAAGTATCCATCATGGCTGATGCAATGCGGCGGCTGCATACGCTTGATCCGGCTACCTGCCCATTCGAC
CACCAAGCGAAACATCGCATCGAGCGAGCACGTACTCGGATGGAAGCCGGTCTTGTCGATCAGGATGATC
TGGACGAAGAGCATCAGGGGCTCGCGCCAGCCGAACTGTTCGCCAGGCTCAAGGCGCGCATGCCCGACGG
CGAGGATCTCGTCGTGACCCATGGCGATGCCTGCTTGCCGAATATCATGGTGGAAAATGGCCGCTTTTCT
GGATTCATCGACTGTGGCCGGCTGGGTGTGGCGGACCGCTATCAGGACATAGCGTTGGCTACCCGTGATA
TTGCTGAAGAGCTTGGCGGCGAATGGGCTGACCGCTTCCTCGTGCTTTACGGTATCGCCGCTCCCGATTC
GCAGCGCATCGCCTTCTATCGCCTTCTTGACGAGTTCTTCTGAGCGGGACTCTGGGGTTCGAAATGACCG
ACCAAGCGACGCCCAACCTGCCATCACGAGATTTCGATTCCACCGCCGCCTTCTATGAAAGGTTGGGCTT
CGGAATCGTTTTCCGGGACGCCGGCTGGATGATCCTCCAGCGCGGGGATCTCATGCTGGAGTTCTTCGCC
CACCCCAACTTGTTTATTGCAGCTTATAATGGTTACAAATAAAGCAATAGCATCACAAATTTCACAAATA
AAGCATTTTTTTCACTGCATTCTAGTTGTGGTTTGTCCAAACTCATCAATGTATCTTATCATGTCTGTAT
ACCGTCGACCTCTAGCTAGAGCTTGGCGTAATCATGGTCATAGCTGTTTCCTGTGTGAAATTGTTATCCG
CTCACAATTCCACACAACATACGAGCCGGAAGCATAAAGTGTAAAGCCTGGGGTGCCTAATGAGTGAGCT
AACTCACATTAATTGCGTTGCGCTCACTGCCCGCTTTCCAGTCGGGAAACCTGTCGTGCCAGCTGCATTA
ATGAATCGGCCAACGCGCGGGGAGAGGCGGTTTGCGTATTGGGCGCTCTTCCGCTTCCTCGCTCACTGAC
TCGCTGCGCTCGGTCGTTCGGCTGCGGCGAGCGGTATCAGCTCACTCAAAGGCGGTAATACGGTTATCCA
CAGAATCAGGGGATAACGCAGGAAAGAACATGTGAGCAAAAGGCCAGCAAAAGGCCAGGAACCGTAAAAA
GGCCGCGTTGCTGGCGTTTTTCCATAGGCTCCGCCCCCCTGACGAGCATCACAAAAATCGACGCTCAAGT
CAGAGGTGGCGAAACCCGACAGGACTATAAAGATACCAGGCGTTTCCCCCTGGAAGCTCCCTCGTGCGCT
CTCCTGTTCCGACCCTGCCGCTTACCGGATACCTGTCCGCCTTTCTCCCTTCGGGAAGCGTGGCGCTTTC
TCATAGCTCACGCTGTAGGTATCTCAGTTCGGTGTAGGTCGTTCGCTCCAAGCTGGGCTGTGTGCACGAA
CCCCCCGTTCAGCCCGACCGCTGCGCCTTATCCGGTAACTATCGTCTTGAGTCCAACCCGGTAAGACACG
ACTTATCGCCACTGGCAGCAGCCACTGGTAACAGGATTAGCAGAGCGAGGTATGTAGGCGGTGCTACAGA
GTTCTTGAAGTGGTGGCCTAACTACGGCTACACTAGAAGAACAGTATTTGGTATCTGCGCTCTGCTGAAG
CCAGTTACCTTCGGAAAAAGAGTTGGTAGCTCTTGATCCGGCAAACAAACCACCGCTGGTAGCGGTGGTT
TTTTTGTTTGCAAGCAGCAGATTACGCGCAGAAAAAAAGGATCTCAAGAAGATCCTTTGATCTTTTCTAC
GGGGTCTGACGCTCAGTGGAACGAAAACTCACGTTAAGGGATTTTGGTCATGAGATTATCAAAAAGGATC
TTCACCTAGATCCTTTTAAATTAAAAATGAAGTTTTAAATCAATCTAAAGTATATATGAGTAAACTTGGT
CTGACAGTTACCAATGCTTAATCAGTGAGGCACCTATCTCAGCGATCTGTCTATTTCGTTCATCCATAGT
TGCCTGACTCCCCGTCGTGTAGATAACTACGATACGGGAGGGCTTACCATCTGGCCCCAGTGCTGCAATG
ATACCGCGAGACCCACGCTCACCGGCTCCAGATTTATCAGCAATAAACCAGCCAGCCGGAAGGGCCGAGC
GCAGAAGTGGTCCTGCAACTTTATCCGCCTCCATCCAGTCTATTAATTGTTGCCGGGAAGCTAGAGTAAG
TAGTTCGCCAGTTAATAGTTTGCGCAACGTTGTTGCCATTGCTACAGGCATCGTGGTGTCACGCTCGTCG
TTTGGTATGGCTTCATTCAGCTCCGGTTCCCAACGATCAAGGCGAGTTACATGATCCCCCATGTTGTGCA
AAAAAGCGGTTAGCTCCTTCGGTCCTCCGATCGTTGTCAGAAGTAAGTTGGCCGCAGTGTTATCACTCAT
GGTTATGGCAGCACTGCATAATTCTCTTACTGTCATGCCATCCGTAAGATGCTTTTCTGTGACTGGTGAG
TACTCAACCAAGTCATTCTGAGAATAGTGTATGCGGCGACCGAGTTGCTCTTGCCCGGCGTCAATACGGG
ATAATACCGCGCCACATAGCAGAACTTTAAAAGTGCTCATCATTGGAAAACGTTCTTCGGGGCGAAAACT
CTCAAGGATCTTACCGCTGTTGAGATCCAGTTCGATGTAACCCACTCGTGCACCCAACTGATCTTCAGCA
TCTTTTACTTTCACCAGCGTTTCTGGGTGAGCAAAAACAGGAAGGCAAAATGCCGCAAAAAAGGGAATAA
GGGCGACACGGAAATGTTGAATACTCATACTCTTCCTTTTTCAATATTATTGAAGCATTTATCAGGGTTA
TTGTCTCATGAGCGGATACATATTTGAATGTATTTAGAAAAATAAACAAATAGGGGTTCCGCGCACATTT
CCCCGAAAAGTGCCACCTGACGTCGACGGATCGGGAGATCTCCCGATCCCCTATGGTGCACTCTCAGTAC
AATCTGCTCTGATGCCGCATAGTTAAGCCAGTATCTGCTCCCTGCTTGTGTGTTGGAGGTCGCTGAGTAG
TGCGCGAGCAAAATTTAAGCTACAACAAGGCAAGGCTTGACCGACAATTGCATGAAGAATCTGCTTAGGG
TTAGGCGTTTTGCGCTGCTTCGCGATGTACGGGCCAGATATACGCGTT
